Addgene plasmid #78980: PP311
Purpose: 246R. Promoter: GAP6, minimal Promoter: AOX1. Figure 5. Expresses GFP and RFP.
Depositing lab: Timothy Lu. Depositing organization: Massachusetts Institute of Technology. Publication: Synthetic biology and microbioreactor platforms for programmable production of biologics at the point-of-care. Perez-Pinera P, Han N, Cleto S, Cao J, Purcell O, Shah KA, Lee K, Ram R, Lu TK. Nat Commun. 2016 Jul 29;7:12211. doi: 10.1038/ncomms12211. PubMed 27470089.
Backbone
  Vector backbone: pPICZ A
  Vector type: Yeast Expression
  Selectable markers: Zeocin
Growth in bacteria
  Bacterial resistance: Bleocin (Zeocin), 50 μg/mL
  Growth temperature: 37°C
  Growth strain: DH5alpha
  Copy number: Unknown
Gene/Insert 1
  Gene/Insert name: GFP
Gene/Insert 2
  Gene/Insert name: RFP
Terms and licenses: Academic/Nonprofit Terms; Industry Terms: Not Available to Industry
How to cite: PP311 was a gift from Timothy Lu (Addgene plasmid # 78980 ; http://n2t.net/addgene:78980 ; RRID:Addgene_78980)
