[The description below was written by a language model from this plasmid's Addgene catalogue record and pLannotate feature annotations shown in this document.]
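Description:
PP311 is a Pichia pastoris expression plasmid built on the pPICZ A backbone. It carries a high-copy ColE1/pUC-type origin for propagation in E. coli and a single Zeocin resistance cassette that works in both hosts. In this cassette the Sh ble gene sits behind tandem TEF1 (yeast) and EM7 (bacterial) promoters and is followed by the CYC1 terminator. No yeast replication origin is annotated, which is consistent with pPICZ vectors normally being used by genomic integration, although the record does not describe how this construct is delivered.

The 8.6 kb sequence holds three expression units, each closed by an AOX1 terminator. The first is driven by a Pichia GAP promoter that is interrupted by a tet operator–like element. This is presumably the "GAP6" variant named in the record. It is followed by an open reading frame whose annotated portion comprises the ERT2 mutant estrogen receptor ligand-binding domain fused to the VP64 activation domain. The roughly 350 bp upstream of ERT2 is unannotated. It probably encodes the DNA-binding module of a synthetic transcription factor (perhaps the "246R" in the purpose field), but the record does not identify it.

The second unit places EGFP behind a short AOX1 promoter fragment, the stated minimal promoter. The sequence upstream of that fragment likely contains the activator's binding sites, and the small CUP1, CyPet and CMV hits there look like spurious matches. The third unit expresses mCherry from the full-length, methanol-inducible AOX1 promoter.

Together these parts suggest a two-channel reporter in which GFP reads out hormone-gated synthetic activator output and RFP reads out methanol induction. The associated work concerns programmable, switchable production of biologics in yeast.
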