Features (pLannotate 1.2.2; 25 found; start..end, strand, type, name):
     19..607     -  rep_origin     ori: high-copy-number ColE1/pMB1/pBR322/pUC origin of replication
    702..788     -  CDS            groL1 (fragment): CH601_MYCA1 - Also known as groEL1 From Mycobacterium avium (strain 104).
   1501..1939    +  promoter       GAP promoter (fragment): promoter for Pichia pastoris glyceraldehyde-3-phosphate dehydrogenase
   1939..1957    +  protein_bind   tet operator: tetO; bacterial operator O2 for the tetR and tetA genes tetracycline repressor TetR
   1960..1979    +  promoter       PLtetO-1 promoter (fragment): modified phage lambda PL promoter with tet operator sites (Lutz and Bujard, 1997)
   1979..2017    +  promoter       GAP promoter (fragment): promoter for Pichia pastoris glyceraldehyde-3-phosphate dehydrogenase
   2374..2391    -  misc_feature   MCS (fragment): pUC18/19 multiple cloning site
   2396..3278    +  CDS            ERT2 (fragment): mutated ligand-binding domain of the human estrogen receptor (Feil et al., 1997)
   3287..3436    +  CDS            VP64: tetrameric repeat of the minimal activation domain of herpes simplex virus VP16 (Beerli et al., 1998)
   3511..3757    +  terminator     AOX1 terminator: Pichia pastoris AOX1; transcription terminator for AOX1
   3764..3782    +  promoter       CUP1 promoter (fragment): S. cerevisiae CUP1; inducible metallothionein promoter, regulated by Cu2+
   3851..3876    +  CDS            CyPet (fragment): cyan fluorescent protein optimized for FRET with YPet (Nguyen and Daugherty, 2005)
   3971..3993    -  promoter       CMV promoter (fragment): human cytomegalovirus (CMV) immediate early promoter
   4053..4073    -  enhancer       CMV enhancer (fragment): human cytomegalovirus immediate early enhancer; contains an 18-bp deletion relative to the standard CMV enhancer
   4147..4328    +  promoter       AOX1 promoter (fragment): Pichia pastoris AOX1; inducible promoter, regulated by methanol
   4336..5052    +  CDS            EGFP: EGFP is a basic (constitutively fluorescent) green fluorescent protein published in 1996, derived from Aequorea victoria. It is reported to be a rapidly-maturing weak dimer with moderate acid sensitivity.
   5122..5139    +  CDS            capTEV™ (fragment): composite tag for in vivo biotinylation, TEV protease cleavage, and 6xHis tagging
   5163..5409    +  terminator     AOX1 terminator: Pichia pastoris AOX1; transcription terminator for AOX1
   5424..5835    +  promoter       TEF1 promoter: S. cerevisiae TEF1; promoter for EF-1α
   5843..5890    +  promoter       EM7 promoter: synthetic bacterial promoter&nbsp
   5909..6283    +  CDS            BleoR: antibiotic-binding protein; Sh ble from Streptoalloteichus hindustanus; confers resistance to bleomycin, phleomycin, and Zeocin™
   6349..6596    +  terminator     CYC1 terminator: S. cerevisiae CYC1; transcription terminator for CYC1
   6611..7549    +  promoter       AOX1 promoter: Pichia pastoris AOX1; inducible promoter, regulated by methanol
   7570..8277    +  CDS            mCherry: mCherry is a basic (constitutively fluorescent) red fluorescent protein published in 2004, derived from Discosoma sp.. It is reported to be a very rapidly-maturing monomer with low acid sensitivity.
   8313..8559    +  terminator     AOX1 terminator: Pichia pastoris AOX1; transcription terminator for AOX1
>Addgene plasmid #78980 | PP311 | depositor full sequence | sequence record 147725 | PP311 sequence 8601 bps
GGCCGCGTTGCTGGCGTTTTTCCATAGGCTCCGCCCCCCTGACGAGCATCACAAAAATCGACGCTCAAGT
CAGAGGTGGCGAAACCCGACAGGACTATAAAGATACCAGGCGTTTCCCCCTGGAAGCTCCCTCGTGCGCT
CTCCTGTTCCGACCCTGCCGCTTACCGGATACCTGTCCGCCTTTCTCCCTTCGGGAAGCGTGGCGCTTTC
TCAATGCTCACGCTGTAGGTATCTCAGTTCGGTGTAGGTCGTTCGCTCCAAGCTGGGCTGTGTGCACGAA
CCCCCCGTTCAGCCCGACCGCTGCGCCTTATCCGGTAACTATCGTCTTGAGTCCAACCCGGTAAGACACG
ACTTATCGCCACTGGCAGCAGCCACTGGTAACAGGATTAGCAGAGCGAGGTATGTAGGCGGTGCTACAGA
GTTCTTGAAGTGGTGGCCTAACTACGGCTACACTAGAAGGACAGTATTTGGTATCTGCGCTCTGCTGAAG
CCAGTTACCTTCGGAAAAAGAGTTGGTAGCTCTTGATCCGGCAAACAAACCACCGCTGGTAGCGGTGGTT
TTTTTGTTTGCAAGCAGCAGATTACGCGCAGAAAAAAAGGATCTCAAGAAGATCCTTTGATCTTTTCTAC
GGGGTCTGACGCTCAGTGGAACGAAAACTCACGTTAAGGGATTTTGGTCATGAGATCAGATCTGAGCTCG
TTTGGCCGTGGCCGTGCTCGTCCTCGTCGGCCGGCTTGTCGACGACGGCGGTCTCCGTCGTCAGGATCAT
CCGGGCCACAAGCTTGCTGACAGAAGCCTCAAGAAAAAAAAAATTCTTCTTCGACTATGCTGGAGGCAGA
GATGATCGAGCCGGTAGTTAACTATATATAGCTAAATTGGTTCCATCACCTCGAGTCTATTCTTGATTTA
GTATACACATAACCAAATTTGGATCAAGTTTGAAGTAAAACTTTAACTTCAGCTCCTTACATTTGCACTA
AGATCTCTGCTACTCTGGTCCCAAGTGAACCACCTTTTGGACCCTATTGACCGGACCTTAACTTGCCAAA
CCTAAACGCTTAATGCCTCAGACGTTTTAATGCCTCTCAACACCTCCAAGGTTGCTTTCTTGAGCATGCC
TACTAGGGACTTTAACGAACTGTGGGGTTGCAGACAGTTTCAGGCGTGTCCCGACCAATATGGCCTACTA
GACTCTCTGAAAAATCACAGTTTTCCAGTAGTTCCGATCAAATTACCATCGAAATGGTCCCATAAACGGA
CATTTGACATCCGTTCCTGAATTATAGTCTTCCACCGTGGATCATGGTGTTCCTTTTTTTCCCAAAGAAT
ATCAGCATCCCTTAACTACGTTAGGTCAGTGATGACAATGGACCAAATTGTTGCAAGGTTTTTCTTTTTC
TTTCATCGGCACATTTCAGCCTCACATGCGACTATTATCGATCAATGAAATCCATCAAGATTGAAATCTT
AAAATTGCCCCTTTCACTTGACAGGATCCTTTTTTGTAGAAATGTCTTGGTGTCCTCGTCCAATCAGGTA
GCCATCTCTGAAATATCTGGCTCCGTTGCAACTCCGAACGACCTGCTGGCAACGTAAAATTCTCCGGGGT
AAAACTTTAATGTGGAGTAATGGAACCAGAAACGTCTCTTCCCTTCTCTCTCCTTCCACCGCCCGTTACC
GTCCCTAGGAAATTTTACTCTGCTGGAGAGCTTCTTCTACGGCCCCCTTGCAGCAATGCTCTTCCCAGCA
TTACGTTGCGGGTAAAACGGAGGTCGTGTACCCGACCTAGCAGCCCAGGGATGGAAAAGTCCCGGCCGTC
GCTGGCAATAATAGCGGGCGGACGCATGTCATGAGATTATTGGAAACCACCAGAATCGAATATAAAAGGC
GAACACCTTTCCCAATTTTGGTTTCTCCTGACCCAAAGACTTTAAATTTCCCTATCAGTGATAGAGATCT
CCCTATCAGTGATAGAGATAATTTATTTGTCCCTATTTCAATCAATTGAACAACTATCAAAACACACTAG
TAAAAATGCGCGGAGCTCCTAAGAAAAAGCGCAAAGTCCGGCCGGCATCTAGACCCGGGGAGCGCCCCTT
CCAGTGTCGCATTTGCATGCGGAACTTTTCGCGCCAGGACAGGCTTGACAGGCATACCCGTACTCATACC
GGTGAAAAACCGTTTCAGTGTCGGATCTGTATGCGAAATTTCTCCCAGAAGGAGCACTTGGCGGGGCATC
TACGTACGCACACCGGCGAGAAGCCATTCCAATGCCGAATATGCATGCGCAACTTCAGTCGCCGCGACAA
CCTGAACCGGCACCTAAAAACCCACCTGAGGAACATATGCGGCGGAGGCACACCTGCAGCTGCGTCGACT
CTAGAGGATCCATCTGCTGGAGACATGAGAGCTGCCAACCTTTGGCCAAGCCCGCTCATGATCAAACGCT
CTAAGAAGAACAGCCTGGCCTTGTCCCTGACGGCCGACCAGATGGTCAGTGCCTTGTTGGATGCTGAGCC
CCCCATACTCTATTCCGAGTATGATCCTACCAGACCCTTCAGTGAAGCTTCGATGATGGGCTTACTGACC
AACCTGGCAGACAGGGAGCTGGTTCACATGATCAACTGGGCGAAGAGGGTGCCAGGCTTTGTGGATTTGA
CCCTCCATGATCAGGTCCACCTTCTAGAATGTGCCTGGCTAGAGATCCTGATGATTGGTCTCGTCTGGCG
CTCCATGGAGCACCCAGTGAAGCTACTGTTTGCTCCTAACTTGCTCTTGGACAGGAACCAGGGAAAATGT
GTAGAGGGCATGGTGGAGATCTTCGACATGCTGCTGGCTACATCATCTCGGTTCCGCATGATGAATCTGC
AGGGAGAGGAGTTTGTGTGCCTCAAATCTATTATTTTGCTTAATTCTGGAGTGTACACATTTCTGTCCAG
CACCCTGAAGTCTCTGGAAGAGAAGGACCATATCCACCGAGTCCTGGACAAGATCACAGACACTTTGATC
CACCTGATGGCCAAGGCAGGCCTGACCCTGCAGCAGCAGCACCAGCGGCTGGCCCAGCTCCTCCTCATCC
TCTCCCACATCAGGCACATGAGTAACAAAGGCATGGAGCATCTGTACAGCATGAAGTGCAAGAACGTGGT
GCCCCTCTATGACCTGCTGCTGGAGATGCTGGACGCCCACCGCCTACATGCGCCCACTAGCCGTGGAGGG
GCATCCGTGGAGGAGACGGACCAAAGCCACTTGGCCACTGCGGGCTCTACTTCATCGCCTAGGGCCGACG
CGCTGGACGATTTCGATCTCGACATGCTGGGTTCTGATGCCCTCGATGACTTTGACCTGGATATGTTGGG
AAGCGACGCATTGGATGACTTTGATCTGGACATGCTCGGCTCCGATGCTCTGGACGATTTCGATCTCGAT
ATGTTAATTAACTACCCGTACGACGTTCCGGACTACGCTTCTTGAGGTACCATCGGTAGACCGGTCTTGC
TAGATTCTAATCAAGAGGATGTCAGAATGCCATTTGCCTGAGAGATGCAGGCTTCATTTTTGATACTTTT
TTATTTGTAACCTATATAGTATAGGATTTTTTTTGTCATTTTGTTTCTTCTCGTACGAGCTTGCTCCTGA
TCAGCCTATCTCGCAGCTGATGAATATCTTGTGGTAGGGGTTTGGGAAAATCATTCGAGTTTGATGTTTT
TCTTGGTATTTCCCACTCCTCTTCAGAGTACAGAAGATTAAGTGAGAGCTAGCATATCATATAGAAGTCA
TCGCGGCAGATCAATTCATCAATCGGAGTGAGGATATTGCGAGTTTACCACCATCAATCGGAGTGAGGAT
CTCCAATTGGTGACGGTCCAGTCATCAATCGGAGTGAGGATTCAGCTGCTTCTCGAGGCCGCACATCAAT
CGGAGTGAGGATGTACAGGGTGGGCTGTTCCACCATCAATCGGAGTGAGGATTTGCGTCAATGGGGCGGA
GTTCATCAATCGGAGTGAGGATATCGAAGTCATCGAGAGCACTCATCAATCGGAGTGAGGATATACTCCA
CCCATTGACGTCACATCAATCGGAGTGAGGATTGGAACCAGAAGGGTCTCTTCATCAATCGGAGTGAGGA
TACCCTATGGGCGCGCCTAACCCCTACTTGACAGCAATATATAAACAGAAGGAAGCTGCCCTGTCTTAAA
CCTTTTTTTTTATCATCATTATTAGCTTACTTTCATAATTGCGACTGGTTCCAATTGACAAGCTTTTGAT
TTTAACGACTTTTAACGACAACTTGAGAAGATCAAAAAACAACTAATTATTCGAAACGCGAATTCATGGT
GAGCAAGGGCGAGGAGCTGTTCACCGGGGTGGTGCCCATCCTGGTCGAGCTGGACGGCGACGTAAACGGC
CACAAGTTCAGCGTGTCCGGCGAGGGCGAGGGCGATGCCACCTACGGCAAGCTGACCCTGAAGTTCATCT
GCACCACCGGCAAGCTGCCCGTGCCCTGGCCCACCCTCGTGACCACCCTGACCTACGGCGTGCAGTGCTT
CAGCCGCTACCCCGACCACATGAAGCAGCACGACTTCTTCAAGTCCGCCATGCCCGAAGGCTACGTCCAG
GAGCGCACCATCTTCTTCAAGGACGACGGCAACTACAAGACCCGCGCCGAGGTGAAGTTCGAGGGCGACA
CCCTGGTGAACCGCATCGAGCTGAAGGGCATCGACTTCAAGGAGGACGGCAACATCCTGGGGCACAAGCT
GGAGTACAACTACAACAGCCACAACGTCTATATCATGGCCGACAAGCAGAAGAACGGCATCAAGGTGAAC
TTCAAGATCCGCCACAACATCGAGGACGGCAGCGTGCAGCTCGCCGACCACTACCAGCAGAACACCCCCA
TCGGCGACGGCCCCGTGCTGCTGCCCGACAACCACTACCTGAGCACCCAGAGCGCCCTGAGCAAAGACCC
CAACGAGAAGCGCGATCACATGGTCCTGCTGGAGTTCGTGACCGCCGCCGGGATCACTCTCGGCATGGAC
GAGCTGTACAAGGCCGCGGCGGCCGCCAGCTTTCTAGAACAAAAACTCATCTCAGAAGAGGATCTGAATA
GCGCCGTCGACCATCATCATCATCATCATTGACCGGTCTTGCTAGATTCTAATCAAGAGGATGTCAGAAT
GCCATTTGCCTGAGAGATGCAGGCTTCATTTTTGATACTTTTTTATTTGTAACCTATATAGTATAGGATT
TTTTTTGTCATTTTGTTTCTTCTCGTACGAGCTTGCTCCTGATCAGCCTATCTCGCAGCTGATGAATATC
TTGTGGTAGGGGTTTGGGAAAATCATTCGAGTTTGATGTTTTTCTTGGTATTTCCCACTCCTCTTCAGAG
TACAGAAGATTAAGTGAGACCTTCGTTTGTGCGGATCCCCCACACACCATAGCTTCAAAATGTTTCTACT
CCTTTTTTACTCTTCCAGATTTTCTCGGACTCCGCGCATCGCCGTACCACTTCAAAACACCCAAGCACAG
CATACTAAATTTTCCCTCTTTCTTCCTCTAGGGTGTCGTTAATTACCCGTACTAAAGGTTTGGAAAAGAA
AAAAGAGACCGCCTCGTTTCTTTTTCTTCGTCGAAAAAGGCAATAAAAATTTTTATCACGTTTCTTTTTC
TTGAAATTTTTTTTTTTAGTTTTTTTCTCTTTCAGTGACCTCCATTGATATTTAAGTTAATAAACGGTCT
TCAATTTCTCAAGTTTCAGTTTCATTTTTCTTGTTCTATTACAACTTTTTTTACTTCTTGTTCATTAGAA
AGAAAGCATAGCAATCTAATCTAAGGGGCGGTGTTGACAATTAATCATCGGCATAGTATATCGGCATAGT
ATAATACGACAAGGTGAGGAACTAAACCATGGCCAAGTTGACCAGTGCCGTTCCGGTGCTCACCGCGCGC
GACGTCGCCGGAGCGGTCGAGTTCTGGACCGACCGGCTCGGGTTCTCCCGGGACTTCGTGGAGGACGACT
TCGCCGGTGTGGTCCGGGACGACGTGACCCTGTTCATCAGCGCGGTCCAGGACCAGGTGGTGCCGGACAA
CACCCTGGCCTGGGTGTGGGTGCGCGGCCTGGACGAGCTGTACGCCGAGTGGTCGGAGGTCGTGTCCACG
AACTTCCGGGACGCCTCCGGGCCGGCCATGACCGAGATCGGCGAGCAGCCGTGGGGGCGGGAGTTCGCCC
TGCGCGACCCGGCCGGCAACTGCGTGCACTTCGTGGCCGAGGAGCAGGACTGACACGTCCGACGGCGGCC
CACGGGTCCCAGGCCTCGGAGATCCGTCCCCCTTTTCCTTTGTCGATATCATGTAATTAGTTATGTCACG
CTTACATTCACGCCCTCCCCCCACATCCGCTCTAACCGAAAAGGAAGGAGTTAGACAACCTGAAGTCTAG
GTCCCTATTTATTTTTTTATAGTTATGTTAGTATTAAGAACGTTATTTATATTTCAAATTTTTCTTTTTT
TTCTGTACAGACGCGTGTACGCATGTAACATTATACTGAAAACCTTGCTTGAGAAGGTTTTGGGACGCTC
GAAGGCTTTAATTTGCAAGCTGGAGACCAAGATCTAACATCCAAAGACGAAAGGTTGAATGAAACCTTTT
TGCCATCCGACATCCACAGGTCCATTCTCACACATAAGTGCCAAACGCAACAGGAGGGGATACACTAGCA
GCAGACCGTTGCAAACGCAGGACCTCCACTCCTCTTCTCCTCAACACCCACTTTTGCCATCGAAAAACCA
GCCCAGTTATTGGGCTTGATTGGAGCTCGCTCATTCCAATTCCTTCTATTAGGCTACTAACACCATGACT
TTATTAGCCTGTCTATCCTGGCCCCCCTGGCGAGGTTCATGTTTGTTTATTTCCGAATGCAACAAGCTCC
GCATTACACCCGAACATCACTCCAGATGAGGGCTTTCTGAGTGTGGGGTCAAATAGTTTCATGTTCCCCA
AATGGCCCAAAACTGACAGTTTAAACGCTGTCTTGGAACCTAATATGACAAAAGCGTGATCTCATCCAAG
ATGAACTAAGTTTGGTTCGTTGAAATGCTAACGGCCAGTTGGTCAAAAAGAAACTTCCAAAAGTCGGCAT
ACCGTTTGTCTTGTTTGGTATTGATTGACGAATGCTCAAAAATAATCTCATTAATGCTTAGCGCAGTCTC
TCTATCGCTTCTGAACCCCGGTGCACCTGTGCCGAAACGCAAATGGGGAAACACCCGCTTTTTGGATGAT
TATGCATTGTCTCCACATTGTATGCTTCCAAGATTCTGGTGGGAATACTGCTGATAGCCTAACGTTCATG
ATCAAAATTTAACTGTTCTAACCCCTACTTGACAGCAATATATAAACAGAAGGAAGCTGCCCTGTCTTAA
ACCTTTTTTTTTATCATCATTATTAGCTTACTTTCATAATTGCGACTGGTTCCAATTGACAAGCTTTTGA
TTTTAACGACTTTTAACGACAACTTGAGAAGATCAAAAAACAACTAATTATTCGAAACGAATTCATGGCA
ACTTCCGGTATGGTCTCAAAGGGAGAGGAAAATAATATGGCTATTATTAAGGAGTTTATGCGTTTTAAGG
TACATATGGAAGGTTCTGTCAACGGTCACGAATTCGAAATTGAAGGTGAGGGGGAGGGGAGACCATACGA
GGGAACTCAGACTGCTAAGTTAAAGGTCACTAAAGGTGGTCCTTTACCTTTCGCCTGGGATATCCTGTCT
CCACAGTTTATGTACGGTTCAAAGGCTTATGTGAAACATCCTGCCGATATCCCAGATTATCTTAAACTTT
CTTTCCCTGAGGGTTTTAAGTGGGAGAGGGTAATGAACTTTGAAGACGGTGGTGTGGTCACTGTTACTCA
GGACTCAAGTCTGCAGGACGGTGAGTTCATCTACAAGGTGAAGCTGAGAGGTACCAATTTTCCATCAGAT
GGTCCCGTGATGCAAAAAAAGACAATGGGTTGGGAAGCTTCTAGTGAACGTATGTATCCCGAAGATGGAG
CTTTGAAAGGTGAAATTAAGCAAAGACTAAAACTTAAGGATGGTGGACATTACGATGCTGAAGTTAAGAC
GACCTACAAGGCCAAAAAGCCAGTCCAGTTGCCTGGAGCATACAATGTTAACATCAAATTGGATATAACT
TCCCATAATGAAGACTATACCATCGTCGAGCAATACGAACGAGCCGAAGGGAGACACAGTACTGGTGGTA
TGGATGAACTTTATAAAGGATCCGGAACCGCACCGGTCTTGCTAGATTCTAATCAAGAGGATGTCAGAAT
GCCATTTGCCTGAGAGATGCAGGCTTCATTTTTGATACTTTTTTATTTGTAACCTATATAGTATAGGATT
TTTTTTGTCATTTTGTTTCTTCTCGTACGAGCTTGCTCCTGATCAGCCTATCTCGCAGCTGATGAATATC
TTGTGGTAGGGGTTTGGGAAAATCATTCGAGTTTGATGTTTTTCTTGGTATTTCCCACTCCTCTTCAGAG
TACAGAAGATTAAGTGAGACATGTGAGCAAAAGGCCAGCAAAAGGCCAGGAACCGTAAAAA
