>Addgene plasmid #78980 | PP311 | addgene partial sequence | sequence record 151510 | pBR322ori-3 5'-tttgtttgcaagcagcagat-3'
GGTCATGAGATCAGATCTGAGCTCGTTTGGCCGTGGCCGTGCTCGTCCTCGTCGGCCGGCTTGTCGACGA
CGGCGGTCTCCGTCGTCAGGATCATCCGGGCCACAAGCTTGCTGACAGAAGCCTCAAGAAAAAAAAAATT
CTTCTTCGACTATGCTGGAGGCAGAGATGATCGAGCCGGTAGTTAACTATATATAGCTAAATTGGTTCCA
TCACCTCGAGTCTATTCTTGATTTAGTATACACATAACCAAATTTGGATCAAGTTTGAAGTAAAACTTTA
ACTTCAGCTCCTTACATTTGCACTAAGATCTCTGCTACTCTGGTCCCAAGTGAACCACCTTTTGGACCCT
ATTGACCGGACCTTAACTTGCCAAACCTAAACGCTTAATGCCTCAGACGTTTTAATGCCTCTCAACACCT
CCAAGGTTGCTTTCTTGAGCATGCCTACTAGGGACTTTAACGAACTGTGGGGTTGCAGACAGTTTCAGGC
GTGTCCCGACCAATATGGCCTACTAGACTCTCTGAAAAATCACAGTTTTCCAGTAGTTCCGATCAAATTA
CCATCGAAATGGTCCCATAAACGGACATTTGAC
