>Addgene plasmid #78980 | PP311 | addgene partial sequence | sequence record 151521 | EGFP-N 5'-CGTCGCCGTCCAGCTCGACCAG-3'
CTTGCTCACCATGAATTCGCGTTTCGAATAATTAGTTGTTTTTTGATCTTCTCAAGTTGTCGTTAAAAGT
CGTTAAAATCAAAAGCTTGTCAATTGGAACCAGTCGCAATTATGAAAGTAAGCTAATAATGATGATAAAA
AAAAAGGTTTAAGACAGGGCAGCTTCCTTCTGTTTATATATTGCTGTCAAGTAGGGGTTAGGCGCGCCCA
TAGGGTATCCTCACTCCGATTGATGAAGAGACCCTTCTGGTTCCAATCCTCACTCCGATTGATGTGACGT
CAATGGGTGGAGTATATCCTCACTCCGATTGATGAGTGCTCTCGATGACTTCGATATCCTCACTCCGATT
GATGAACTCCGCCCCATTGACGCAAATCCTCACTCCGATTGATGGTGGAACAGCCCACCCTGTACATCCT
CACTCCGATTGATGTGCGGCCTCGAGAAGCAGCTGAATCCTCACTCCGATTGATGACTGGACCGTCACCA
ATTGGAGATCCTCACTCCGATTGATGGTGGTAAACTCGCAATATCCTCACTCCGATTGATGAATTGATCT
GCCGCGATGACTTCTATATGATATGCTAGCTCTCACTTAATCTTCTGTACTCTGAAGAGGAGTGGGAAAT
ACCAAGAAAAACATCAAACTCGAATGATTTTCCCAAACCCCTACCACAAGATATTCATCAGCTGCGAGAT
AGGCTGATCAGGAGCAAGCTCGTACGAGAAGAAACAAAATGACAAAAAAAATCCTATACTATATAGGTTA
CAAATAAAAAAGTATCAAAAATGAAGCCTGCATCTCTCAGGCAAATGGCATTCTGACATCCTCTTGATTA
GAATCTAGCAAGACCGGTCTACCGATGGTACCTCAAGAAGCGTAGTCCGGAACGTCGTACGGGTAGTTAA
TTAACATATCGAGATCGAAATCGTCCAGAGCATCGGAGCCGA
